Addgene plasmid #136962: pGGA_RT_Sa_Cas9
Purpose: Goldengate/Greengate module for genome editing, using the SaCAS9.
Depositing lab: Klaus Theres. Depositing organization: Max Planck Institute for Plant Breeding Research.
Backbone
  Vector backbone: pUC19
  Vector type: CRISPR
Growth in bacteria
  Bacterial resistance: Ampicillin, 100 μg/mL
  Growth temperature: 37°C
  Growth strain: DH5alpha
  Copy number: High Copy
Gene/Insert
  Gene/Insert name: SaCAS9
  Species: Synthetic
  Cloning method: Restriction Enzyme; 5′ cloning site unknown (unknown if destroyed); 3′ cloning site unknown (unknown if destroyed)
Terms and licenses: Academic/Nonprofit Terms; Industry Terms: Not Available to Industry
Depositor comments: For use in the Greengate system (DOI: 10.1371/journal.pone.0083043, Addgene: Kit # 1000000036) or similar Goldengate-based systems. This plasmid carries a Greengate promoter module containing the SaCAS9 driven by the parsley Ubiquitin promoter for genome editing.
How to cite: pGGA_RT_Sa_Cas9 was a gift from Klaus Theres (Addgene plasmid # 136962 ; http://n2t.net/addgene:136962 ; RRID:Addgene_136962)
