[The description below was written by a language model from this plasmid's Addgene catalogue record and pLannotate feature annotations shown in this document.]
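Description:
pGGA_RT_Sa_Cas9 is a GreenGate/Golden Gate entry module built on a pUC19 backbone and intended as a building block for assembling plant genome-editing constructs. It is maintained in E. coli as a high-copy plasmid through the ColE1/pUC-type origin and selected with ampicillin via the bla (β-lactamase) gene under its own promoter. The annotated sequence (about 7.3 kb) also shows typical cloning-vector remnants around the insert: a lacI fragment, CAP site, lac promoter and operator, a lacZα fragment, flanking SP6 and T7 phage promoters, and small bom and rop fragments. None of these plays a role in the plant payload.

The insert is a complete expression unit for Staphylococcus aureus Cas9 (SaCas9), a type II CRISPR nuclease that is smaller than the commonly used S. pyogenes enzyme. According to the depositor, the nuclease is driven by the parsley ubiquitin promoter. That promoter is not picked up by the automated annotation, but roughly 1 kb of unannotated sequence lies upstream of the cas9 coding region, where it would be expected. Shortly downstream of cas9 the annotation detects a short fragment resembling a RuBisCO small-subunit (RBCS) gene. This may reflect an rbcS-derived terminator region, though the record does not state which terminator is used.

Although it carries a whole Cas9 cassette, the plasmid is formatted as a GreenGate "promoter" (A-position) module. It can therefore be combined with other modules by type IIS restriction-ligation into a plant transformation vector. The guide RNA components are not described in this record and would have to come from other modules. The exact cloning sites are also not recorded.
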