Features (pLannotate 1.2.2; 14 found; start..end, strand, type, name):
     96..200     +  promoter       AmpR promoter: bla
    201..1061    +  CDS            AmpR: β-lactamase; bla; confers resistance to ampicillin, carbenicillin, and related antibiotics
   1232..1820    +  rep_origin     ori: high-copy-number ColE1/pMB1/pBR322/pUC origin of replication
   2003..2095    +  CDS            lacI (fragment): lac repressor; lacI; The lac repressor binds to the lac operator to inhibit transcription in E. coli. This inhibition can be relieved by adding lactose or isopropyl-β-D-thiogalactopyranoside (IPTG).
   2108..2129    +  protein_bind   CAP binding site: CAP binding activates transcription in the presence of cAMP. E. coli catabolite activator protein
   2144..2174    +  promoter       lac promoter: promoter for the E. coli lac operon
   2182..2198    +  protein_bind   lac operator: The lac repressor binds to the lac operator to inhibit transcription in E. coli. This inhibition can be relieved by adding lactose or isopropyl-β-D-thiogalactopyranoside (IPTG). lac repressor encoded by lacI
   2212..2230    +  promoter       SP6 promoter: promoter for bacteriophage SP6 RNA polymerase
   3236..6394    +  CDS            cas9: CAS9_STAAU - Experimental evidence at protein level: Swiss-Prot protein existence level 1. CRISPR (clustered regularly interspaced short palindromic repeat) is an adaptive immune system that provides protection against mobile genetic elements (viruses, transposable elements and conjugative plasmids). CRISPR clusters contain spacers, sequences complementary to antecedent mobile elements, and target invading nucleic acids. CRISPR clusters are transcribed and processed into CRISPR RNA (crRNA). In type II CRISPR systems correct processing of pre-crRNA requires a trans- encoded small RNA (tracrRNA)
   6429..6536    +  CDS            RBCS1 (fragment): RBS1_SPIOL - Also known as RBCS. Experimental evidence at protein level: Swiss-Prot protein existence level 1. RuBisCO catalyzes two reactions: the carboxylation of D- ribulose 1,5-bisphosphate, the primary event in carbon dioxide fixation, as well as the oxidative fragmentation of the pentose substrate. Both reactions occur simultaneously and in competition at the same active site. Although the small subunit is not catalytic it is essential for maximal activity. From Spinacia oleracea (Spinach).
   6935..6953    -  promoter       T7 promoter: promoter for bacteriophage T7 RNA polymerase
   6955..7107    +  CDS            lacZα (fragment): LacZα fragment of β-galactosidase; lacZ fragment
   7113..7212    -  misc_feature   bom (fragment): basis of mobility region from pBR322
   7314..1       -  CDS            rop (fragment) (across the origin): Rop protein, which maintains plasmids at low copy number; rop
>Addgene plasmid #136962 | pGGA_RT_Sa_Cas9 | addgene full sequence | sequence record 272380 | Addgene NGS Result
GACGAAAGGGCCTCGTGATACGCCTATTTTTATAGGTTAATGTCATGATAATAATGGTTTCTTAGACGTC
AGGTGGCACTTTTCGGGGAAATGTGCGCGGAACCCCTATTTGTTTATTTTTCTAAATACATTCAAATATG
TATCCGCTCATGAGACAATAACCCTGATAAATGCTTCAATAATATTGAAAAAGGAAGAGTATGAGTATTC
AACATTTCCGTGTCGCCCTTATTCCCTTTTTTGCGGCATTTTGCCTTCCTGTTTTTGCTCACCCAGAAAC
GCTGGTGAAAGTAAAAGATGCTGAAGATCAGTTGGGTGCACGAGTGGGTTACATCGAACTGGATCTCAAC
AGCGGTAAGATCCTTGAGAGTTTTCGCCCCGAAGAACGTTTTCCAATGATGAGCACTTTTAAAGTTCTGC
TATGTGGCGCGGTATTATCCCGTATTGACGCCGGGCAAGAGCAACTCGGTCGCCGCATACACTATTCTCA
GAATGACTTGGTTGAGTACTCACCAGTCACAGAAAAGCATCTTACGGATGGCATGACAGTAAGAGAATTA
TGCAGTGCTGCCATAACCATGAGTGATAACACTGCGGCCAACTTACTTCTGACAACGATCGGAGGACCGA
AGGAGCTAACCGCTTTTTTGCACAACATGGGGGATCATGTAACTCGCCTTGATCGTTGGGAACCGGAGCT
GAATGAAGCCATACCAAACGACGAGCGTGACACCACGATGCCTGTAGCAATGGCAACAACGTTGCGCAAA
CTATTAACTGGCGAACTACTTACTCTAGCTTCCCGGCAACAATTAATAGACTGGATGGAGGCGGATAAAG
TTGCAGGACCACTTCTGCGCTCGGCCCTTCCGGCTGGCTGGTTTATTGCTGATAAATCTGGAGCCGGTGA
GCGTGGCTCTCGAGGTATCATTGCAGCACTGGGGCCAGATGGTAAGCCCTCCCGTATCGTAGTTATCTAC
ACGACGGGGAGTCAGGCAACTATGGATGAACGAAATAGACAGATCGCTGAGATAGGTGCCTCACTGATTA
AGCATTGGTAACTGTCAGACCAAGTTTACTCATATATACTTTAGATTGATTTAAAACTTCATTTTTAATT
TAAAAGGATCTAGGTGAAGATCCTTTTTGATAATCTCATGACCAAAATCCCTTAACGTGAGTTTTCGTTC
CACTGAGCGTCAGACCCCGTAGAAAAGATCAAAGGATCTTCTTGAGATCCTTTTTTTCTGCGCGTAATCT
GCTGCTTGCAAACAAAAAAACCACCGCTACCAGCGGTGGTTTGTTTGCCGGATCAAGAGCTACCAACTCT
TTTTCCGAAGGTAACTGGCTTCAGCAGAGCGCAGATACCAAATACTGTTCTTCTAGTGTAGCCGTAGTTA
GGCCACCACTTCAAGAACTCTGTAGCACCGCCTACATACCTCGCTCTGCTAATCCTGTTACCAGTGGCTG
CTGCCAGTGGCGATAAGTCGTGTCTTACCGGGTTGGACTCAAGACGATAGTTACCGGATAAGGCGCAGCG
GTCGGGCTGAACGGGGGGTTCGTGCACACAGCCCAGCTTGGAGCGAACGACCTACACCGAACTGAGATAC
CTACAGCGTGAGCTATGAGAAAGCGCCACGCTTCCCGAAGGGAGAAAGGCGGACAGGTATCCGGTAAGCG
GCAGGGTCGGAACAGGAGAGCGCACGAGGGAGCTTCCAGGGGGAAACGCCTGGTATCTTTATAGTCCTGT
CGGGTTTCGCCACCTCTGACTTGAGCGTCGATTTTTGTGATGCTCGTCAGGGGGGCGGAGCCTATGGAAA
AACGCCAGCAACGCGGCCTTTTTACGGTTCCTGGCCTTTTGCTGGCCTTTTGCTCACATGTTCTTTCCTG
CGTTATCCCCTGATTCTGTGGATAACCGTATTACCGCCTTTGAGTGAGCTGATACCGCTCGCCGCAGCCG
AACGACCGAGCGCAGCGAGTCAGTGAGCGAGGAAGCGGAAGAGCGCCCAATACGCAAACCGCCTCTCCCC
GCGCGTTGGCCGATTCATTAATGCAGCTGGCACGACAGGTTTCCCGACTGGAAAGCGGGCAGTGAGCGCA
ACGCAATTAATGTGAGTTAGCTCACTCATTAGGCACCCCAGGCTTTACACTTTATGCTTCCGGCTCGTAT
GTTGTGTGGAATTGTGAGCGGATAACAATTTCACACGAGCTATTTAGGTGACACTATAGAAGTGAAGCTT
GGTCTCAACCTAAAAATTACGGATATGAATATAGGCATATCCGTATCCGAATTATCCGTTTGACAGCTAG
CAACGATTGTACAATTGCTTCTTTAAAAAAGGAAGAAAGAAAGAAAGAAAAGAATCAACATCAGCGTTAA
CAAACGGCCCCGTTACGGCCCAAACGGTCATATAGAGTAACGGCGTTAAGCGTTGAAAGACTCCTATCGA
AATACGTAACCGCAAACGTGTCATAGTCAGATCCCCTCTTCCTTCACCGCCTCAAACACAAAAATAATCT
TCTACAGCCTATATATACAACCCCCCCTTCTATCTCTCCTTTCTCACAATTCATCATCTTTCTTTCTCTA
CCCCCAATTTTAAGAAATCCTCTCTTCTCCTCTTCATTTTCAAGGTAAATCTCTCTCTCTCTCTCTCTCT
GTTATTCCTTGTTTTAATTAGGTATGTATTATTGCTAGTTTGTTAATCTGCTTATCTTATGTATGCCTTA
TGTGAATATCTTTATCTTGTTCATCTCATCCGTTTAGAAGCTATAAATTTGTTGATTTGACTGTGTATCT
ACACGTGGTTATGTTTATATCTAATCAGATATGAATTTCTTCATATTGTTGCGTTTGTGTGTACCAATCC
GAAATCGTTGATTTTTTTCATTTAATCGTGTAGCTAATTGTACGTATACATATGGATCTACGTATCAATT
GTTCATCTGTTTGTGTTTGTATGTATACAGATCTGAAAACATCACTTCTCTCATCTGATTGTGTTGTTAC
ATACATAGATATAGATCTGTTATATCATTTTTTTTATTAATTGTGTATATATATATGTGCATAGATCTGG
ATTACATGATTGTGATTATTTACATGATTTTGTTATTTACGTATGTATATATGTAGATCTGGACTTTTTG
GAGTTGTTGACTTGATTGTATTTGTGTGTGTATATGTGTGTTCTGATCTTGATATGTTATGTATGTGCAG
CGAATTCGGCGCGCCATGAAGAGGAACTACATCCTCGGACTCGATATCGGAATCACCTCTGTGGGATACG
GAATCATCGATTACGAGACTAGGGATGTGATCGATGCTGGTGTGAGACTCTTCAAAGAGGCTAACGTTGA
GAACAACGAGGGAAGAAGGTCTAAGAGGGGAGCTAGAAGGCTCAAGAGAAGAAGAAGGCACAGAATCCAG
AGGGTGAAGAAGCTCCTCTTCGATTACAACCTCCTCACCGATCACTCTGAGCTTTCTGGAATCAACCCTT
ACGAGGCAAGAGTGAAGGGACTCTCTCAGAAGTTGTCTGAGGAAGAGTTCTCTGCTGCTTTGCTCCACCT
TGCTAAGAGAAGGGGTGTGCATAACGTGAACGAGGTGGAAGAGGATACCGGAAACGAGCTTTCTACCAAA
GAGCAGATCTCTAGGAACTCTAAGGCTCTCGAAGAGAAGTACGTGGCAGAGCTTCAGCTTGAGAGACTCA
AGAAAGATGGTGAGGTGAGGGGATCTATCAACAGGTTCAAGACCTCTGATTACGTGAAAGAAGCTAAGCA
GCTCCTCAAGGTGCAGAAGGCTTACCATCAGCTCGATCAGTCTTTCATCGATACCTACATCGATCTTCTC
GAGACTAGAAGGACCTACTACGAGGGACCTGGTGAAGGATCTCCATTCGGATGGAAGGATATCAAAGAAT
GGTACGAGATGCTCATGGGACACTGCACTTACTTCCCTGAAGAACTCAGATCTGTGAAGTACGCTTACAA
CGCTGATCTCTACAACGCTCTTAACGATCTCAACAACCTCGTGATCACCAGGGATGAGAACGAGAAGCTT
GAGTACTACGAGAAGTTCCAGATCATCGAGAACGTGTTCAAGCAAAAGAAGAAGCCTACCCTCAAGCAGA
TCGCTAAAGAGATCCTTGTTAACGAGGAAGATATCAAGGGATACAGGGTGACCTCTACCGGAAAGCCTGA
GTTCACTAACCTCAAGGTTTACCACGATATTAAGGATATTACCGCTAGAAAAGAGATTATTGAGAACGCT
GAGCTTCTCGATCAAATCGCTAAGATCCTTACCATCTACCAGTCATCTGAGGATATCCAAGAGGAATTGA
CCAACCTCAACTCAGAGCTTACCCAAGAAGAGATCGAGCAGATCAGTAACTTGAAGGGTTACACCGGAAC
CCACAACCTCTCACTCAAGGCTATCAACCTCATCCTCGATGAGCTTTGGCACACCAACGATAACCAGATC
GCAATCTTCAACAGACTCAAGCTCGTGCCTAAGAAAGTGGATCTCTCTCAGCAGAAAGAGATTCCTACCA
CCCTCGTGGATGATTTCATCCTCTCACCTGTTGTGAAGAGATCTTTCATCCAGTCTATCAAGGTGATCAA
CGCTATTATCAAGAAATACGGACTCCCTAACGATATCATCATCGAGTTGGCTAGGGAAAAGAACTCAAAG
GATGCTCAAAAGATGATCAACGAGATGCAGAAGAGAAACAGGCAGACCAACGAGAGGATCGAAGAGATCA
TCAGGACCACCGGAAAAGAGAACGCTAAGTACCTCATTGAGAAGATCAAGCTCCACGATATGCAAGAGGG
AAAGTGCCTCTACTCTCTCGAGGCTATCCCTCTTGAGGATCTCCTTAACAACCCTTTCAACTACGAAGTG
GATCACATCATCCCTAGATCTGTGTCTTTCGATAACTCTTTCAACAACAAGGTGCTCGTGAAGCAAGAGG
AAAACTCTAAGAAGGGTAACAGGACCCCTTTCCAGTACCTCTCTTCATCTGATTCTAAGATCTCATACGA
GACTTTCAAGAAGCACATCCTCAACCTCGCTAAGGGAAAGGGTAGGATCTCTAAGACAAAGAAAGAGTAC
CTTCTCGAGGAAAGGGATATCAACAGATTCTCTGTTCAGAAGGATTTCATCAACAGAAACCTTGTGGATA
CCAGGTACGCTACCAGGGGTCTTATGAACCTTCTCAGGTCTTACTTCAGGGTGAACAACCTTGATGTGAA
GGTGAAGTCAATCAACGGTGGATTCACCTCATTCCTTAGAAGAAAATGGAAGTTTAAGAAAGAGAGGAAC
AAGGGTTATAAGCACCACGCTGAGGATGCTCTCATTATCGCTAACGCAGATTTCATTTTCAAAGAGTGGA
AGAAGTTGGATAAGGCTAAAAAGGTGATGGAAAACCAGATGTTCGAGGAAAAGCAGGCTGAGTCTATGCC
TGAGATCGAGACTGAGCAAGAGTACAAAGAAATCTTCATCACCCCTCACCAGATCAAGCACATCAAAGAT
TTCAAGGATTACAAGTACTCTCACAGAGTGGATAAGAAGCCAAACAGAGAGCTTATCAACGATACCCTCT
ACTCAACCAGAAAGGATGATAAGGGAAACACCCTCATCGTGAACAATCTCAACGGACTCTACGATAAGGA
TAACGATAAGCTCAAGAAGCTCATTAACAAGTCTCCAGAGAAGTTGCTCATGTACCACCACGATCCTCAG
ACCTACCAAAAGCTCAAGCTCATCATGGAACAGTACGGTGATGAGAAGAACCCTCTCTACAAGTATTACG
AGGAAACCGGTAACTACCTCACCAAGTACTCAAAAAAGGATAATGGACCTGTGATCAAGAAGATTAAGTA
CTACGGAAACAAGCTCAACGCACACCTCGATATCACCGATGATTACCCTAACAGTAGAAACAAGGTGGTG
AAGCTTTCACTCAAGCCTTACAGGTTCGATGTGTACCTCGATAACGGTGTGTACAAGTTCGTGACCGTGA
AGAACCTCGATGTTATCAAAAAAGAAAACTACTATGAGGTTAACTCTAAGTGCTACGAGGAAGCTAAGAA
GTTGAAGAAGATCTCTAACCAGGCAGAGTTCATTGCTTCATTCTACAACAACGATCTTATCAAGATTAAC
GGTGAGCTTTACAGGGTTATCGGAGTGAACAACGATTTGCTCAACAGGATCGAGGTGAACATGATTGATA
TCACCTACAGGGAATACCTCGAGAATATGAACGATAAGAGGCCTCCTAGAATCATCAAGACTATCGCTTC
TAAGACCCAGAGTATCAAGAAGTACTCTACCGATATCCTCGGAAACCTCTACGAGGTTAAGTCAAAGAAG
CACCCTCAGATCATTAAGAAGGGATCAAGGGCTGATCCTAAGAAGAAGAGGAAGGTTTGAGGCGCGCCGA
GCTCCAGGCCTCCCAGCTTTCGTCCGTATCATCGGTTTCGACAACGTTCGTCAAGTTCAATGCATCAGTT
TCATTGCCCACACACCAGAATCCTACTAAGTTTGAGTATTATGGCATTGGAAAAGCTGTTTTCTTCTATC
ATTTGTTCTGCTTGTAATTTACTGTGTTCTTTCAGTTTTTGTTTTCGGACATCAAAATGCAAATGGATGG
ATAAGAGTTAATAAATGATATGGTCCTTTTGTTCATTCTCAAATTATTATTATCTGTTGTTTTTACTTTA
ATGGGTTGAATTTAAGTAAGAAAGGAACTAACAGTGTGATATTAAGGTGCAATGTTAGACATATAAAACA
GTCTTTCACCTCTCTTTGGTTATGTCTTGAATTGGTTTGTTTCTTCACTTATCTGTGTAATCAAGTTTAC
TATGAGTCTATGATCAAGTAATTATGCAATCAAGTTAAGTACAGTATAGGCTTAACATGAGACCGAATTC
TCGCCCTATAGTGAGTCGTATTACCTGGCCGTCGTTTTACAACGTCGTGACTGGGAAAACCCTGGCGTTA
CCCAACTTAATCGCCTTGCAGCACATCCCCCTTTCGCCAGCTGGCGTAATAGCGAAGAGGCCCGCACCGA
TCGCCCTTCCCAACAGTTGCGCAGCCTGAATGGCGAATGGCGCCTGATGCGGTATTTTCTCCTTACGCAT
CTGTGCGGTATTTCACACCGCATATGGTGCACTCTCAGTACAATCTGCTCTGATGCCGCATAGTTAAGCC
AGCCCCGACACCCGCCAACACCCGCTGACGCGCCCTGACGGGCTTGTCTGCTCCCGGCATCCGCTTACAG
ACAAGCTGTGACCGTCTCCGGGAGCTGCATGTGTCAGAGGTTTTCACCGTCATCACCGAAACGCGCGA
